Addgene plasmid #219061: SFFV-MNDA-Brd 86
Purpose: Transcription factor MNDA with a specific barcode assigned.
Depositing lab: Filipe Pereira. Depositing organization: Center for Neuroscience and Cell Biology, University of Coimbra. Publication: A combinatorial transcription factor screening platform for immune cell reprogramming. Kurochkin I, Altman AR, Caiado I, Pertiga-Cabral D, Halitzki E, Minaeva M, Zimmermannova O, Henriques-Oliveira L, Klein D, Nair M, Oliveira D, Cajal LR, Knittel R, Feick C, Ringner M, Martin M, Cirovic B, Pires CF, Rosa FF, Sitnicka E, Theis FJ, Pereira CF. Cell Syst. 2026 Jan 21;17(1):101457. doi: 10.1016/j.cels.2025.101457. Epub 2026 Jan 14. PubMed 41539305.
Backbone
  Vector backbone: SFFV-MCS
  Backbone size w/o insert (bp): 6638
  Vector type: Lentiviral
Growth in bacteria
  Bacterial resistance: Ampicillin, 100 μg/mL
  Growth temperature: 37°C
  Growth strain: NEB Stable
  Copy number: High Copy
Gene/Insert
  Gene/Insert name: MNDA
  Species: H. sapiens (human)
  Insert size (bp): 1224
  Entrez Gene: MNDA (a.k.a. PYHIN3)
  Promoter: The spleen focus-forming virus (SFFV) promoter
  Cloning method: Restriction Enzyme; 5′ cloning site Bsp119I (not destroyed); 3′ cloning site BstHI (not destroyed)
Terms and licenses: Academic/Nonprofit Terms; Industry Terms: Not Available to Industry
Depositor comments: Barcode sequence cloned into XbaI restriction site. Design of plasmid is as follows: SFFV-[TF sequence]-WPRE-[Barcode sequence].
How to cite: SFFV-MNDA-Brd 86 was a gift from Filipe Pereira (Addgene plasmid # 219061 ; http://n2t.net/addgene:219061 ; RRID:Addgene_219061)
