[The description below was written by a language model from this plasmid's Addgene catalogue record and pLannotate feature annotations shown in this document.]
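Description:
SFFV-MNDA-Brd 86 is a third-generation-style, self-inactivating HIV-1 lentiviral transfer plasmid built on the SFFV-MCS backbone, carrying the human transcription factor MNDA (also known as PYHIN3) together with a construct-specific DNA barcode. It is propagated in E. coli as a high-copy plasmid through a ColE1/pUC-type origin and selected with ampicillin via the β-lactamase gene. An f1 origin and remnants of a pBluescript-type cloning vector (lacZα and lacI fragments, lac promoter/operator, T3 and T7 promoters) are also annotated. The full sequence record is 7,862 nt, consistent with the stated backbone and insert sizes.

The viral portion begins with an RSV promoter fused to a truncated 5' LTR, which drives Tat-independent production of the genomic RNA in packaging cells. This is followed by the Ψ packaging signal with a partial gag sequence, the Rev response element for nuclear export of the unspliced genome, and the cPPT/CTS, which aids nuclear import in target cells. Within this frame, the spleen focus-forming virus LTR promoter, which is strongly active in haematopoietic cells, drives the roughly 1.2 kb MNDA coding sequence, cloned between retained restriction sites in the multiple cloning site. A WPRE downstream enhances transcript stability and expression. According to the depositor, the barcode sits after the WPRE at an XbaI site, although it is not annotated as a separate feature. The ΔU3 3' LTR and an SV40 polyadenylation signal close the cassette. No mammalian selection marker or fluorescent reporter is annotated. The plasmid belongs to a barcoded transcription factor collection for combinatorial screening in immune cell reprogramming, where the barcode should allow the delivered factor to be identified in transduced cells.
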