Features (pLannotate 1.2.2; 29 found; start..end, strand, type, name):
     94..112     -  promoter       T7 promoter: promoter for bacteriophage T7 RNA polymerase
    120..275     +  CDS            lacZα (fragment): LacZα fragment of β-galactosidase; lacZ fragment
    280..708     +  rep_origin     f1 ori (sequence partly withheld): f1 bacteriophage origin of replication; arrow indicates direction of (+) strand synthesis
    761..865     +  promoter       AmpR promoter: bla
    866..1726    +  CDS            AmpR: β-lactamase; bla; confers resistance to ampicillin, carbenicillin, and related antibiotics
   1897..2485    +  rep_origin     ori: high-copy-number ColE1/pMB1/pBR322/pUC origin of replication
   2668..2760    +  CDS            lacI (fragment): lac repressor; lacI; The lac repressor binds to the lac operator to inhibit transcription in E. coli. This inhibition can be relieved by adding lactose or isopropyl-β-D-thiogalactopyranoside (IPTG).
   2773..2794    +  protein_bind   CAP binding site: CAP binding activates transcription in the presence of cAMP. E. coli catabolite activator protein
   2809..2839    +  promoter       lac promoter: promoter for the E. coli lac operon
   2847..2863    +  protein_bind   lac operator: The lac repressor binds to the lac operator to inhibit transcription in E. coli. This inhibition can be relieved by adding lactose or isopropyl-β-D-thiogalactopyranoside (IPTG). lac repressor encoded by lacI
   2908..2926    +  promoter       T3 promoter: promoter for bacteriophage T3 RNA polymerase
   2954..3180    +  promoter       RSV promoter: Rous sarcoma virus enhancer/promoter
   3181..3361    +  LTR            5' LTR (truncated): truncated 5' long terminal repeat (LTR) from HIV-1
   3408..3533    +  misc_feature   HIV-1 Ψ: packaging signal of human immunodeficiency virus type 1
   3517..3880    +  CDS            HIV-1 gag (fragment): gag protein from human immunodeficiency virus 1; gag
   4026..4259    +  misc_feature   RRE: The Rev response element (RRE) of HIV-1 allows for Rev-dependent mRNA export from the nucleus to the cytoplasm.
   4636..4736    +  CDS            Rev (fragment): human immunodeficiency virus 1 (HIV-1) Rev protein; rev; enhances nuclear export of unspliced and incompletely spliced viral mRNAs
   4755..4872    +  misc_feature   cPPT/CTS: central polypurine tract and central termination sequence of HIV-1
   4906..5307    +  promoter       SFFV promoter: spleen focus-forming virus long terminal repeat (LTR) promoter
   5317..5340    +  misc_feature   MCS (fragment): pBluescript multiple cloning site
   5365..6585    +  CDS            MNDA: MNDA_HUMAN - Experimental evidence at protein level: Swiss-Prot protein existence level 1. May act as a transcriptional activator/repressor in the myeloid lineage. Plays a role in the granulocyte/monocyte cell-specific response to interferon. Stimulates the DNA binding of the transcriptional repressor protein YY1. From Homo sapiens (Human).
   6596..6621    +  misc_feature   MCS (fragment): pBluescript multiple cloning site
   6621..6680    +  CDS            S (fragment): HBSAG_WHV6 - Experimental evidence at transcript level: Swiss-Prot protein existence level 2. The middle envelope protein plays an important role in the budding of the virion. It is involved in the induction of budding in a nucleocapsid independent way. In this process the majority of envelope proteins bud to form subviral lipoprotein particles of 22 nm of diameter that do not contain a nucleocapsid (By similarity). From Woodchuck hepatitis B virus (isolate w64/pWS23) (WHV).
   6812..7215    +  misc_feature   WPRE: woodchuck hepatitis virus posttranscriptional regulatory element
   7273..7332    +  CDS            nef (fragment): NEF_HV1Z2 - Experimental evidence at protein level: Swiss-Prot protein existence level 1. Extracellular Nef protein targets CD4(+) T-lymphocytes for apoptosis by interacting with CXCR4 surface receptors. From Human immunodeficiency virus type 1 group M subtype D (isolate Z2/CDC-Z34) (HIV-1).
   7334..7567    +  LTR            3' LTR (ΔU3): self-inactivating 3' long terminal repeat (LTR) from HIV-1
   7639..7760    +  polyA_signal   SV40 poly(A) signal: SV40 polyadenylation signal
   7779..7800    +  rep_origin     SV40 ori (fragment): SV40 origin of replication
   7800..73      +  rep_origin     SV40 ori (across the origin): SV40 origin of replication
>Addgene plasmid #219061 | SFFV-MNDA-Brd 86 | addgene full sequence | sequence record 448889 | Addgene NGS Result
ATTTATGCAGAGGCCGAGGCCGCCTCGGCCTCTGAGCTATTCCAGAAGTAGTGAGGAGGCTTTTTTGGAG
GCCTAGGGACGTACCCAATTCGCCCTATAGTGAGTCGTATTACGCGCGCTCACTGGCCGTCGTTTTACAA
CGTCGTGACTGGGAAAACCCTGGCGTTACCCAACTTAATCGCCTTGCAGCACATCCCCCTTTCGCCAGCT
GGCGTAATAGCGAAGAGGCCCGCACCGATCGCCCTTCCCAACAGTTGCGCAGCCTGAATGGCGAATGGG
[124 nt withheld, positions 280-403]
C
[91 nt withheld, positions 405-495]
A
[49 nt withheld, positions 497-545]
CCTTTGACGTTGGAGTCCACGTTCTTT
[37 nt withheld, positions 573-609]
ACCCTATCTCGGTCTATTCTTTTGATTTATAAGGGATTTTGCCGATTTCGGCCTATTGGTTAAAAAATGA
GCTGATTTAACAAAAATTTAACGCGAATTTTAACAAAATATTAACGCTTACAATTTAGGTGGCACTTTTC
GGGGAAATGTGCGCGGAACCCCTATTTGTTTATTTTTCTAAATACATTCAAATATGTATCCGCTCATGAG
ACAATAACCCTGATAAATGCTTCAATAATATTGAAAAAGGAAGAGTATGAGTATTCAACATTTCCGTGTC
GCCCTTATTCCCTTTTTTGCGGCATTTTGCCTTCCTGTTTTTGCTCACCCAGAAACGCTGGTGAAAGTAA
AAGATGCTGAAGATCAGTTGGGTGCACGAGTGGGTTACATCGAACTGGATCTCAACAGCGGTAAGATCCT
TGAGAGTTTTCGCCCCGAAGAACGTTTTCCAATGATGAGCACTTTTAAAGTTCTGCTATGTGGCGCGGTA
TTATCCCGTATTGACGCCGGGCAAGAGCAACTCGGTCGCCGCATACACTATTCTCAGAATGACTTGGTTG
AGTACTCACCAGTCACAGAAAAGCATCTTACGGATGGCATGACAGTAAGAGAATTATGCAGTGCTGCCAT
AACCATGAGTGATAACACTGCGGCCAACTTACTTCTGACAACGATCGGAGGACCGAAGGAGCTAACCGCT
TTTTTGCACAACATGGGGGATCATGTAACTCGCCTTGATCGTTGGGAACCGGAGCTGAATGAAGCCATAC
CAAACGACGAGCGTGACACCACGATGCCTGTAGCAATGGCAACAACGTTGCGCAAACTATTAACTGGCGA
ACTACTTACTCTAGCTTCCCGGCAACAATTAATAGACTGGATGGAGGCGGATAAAGTTGCAGGACCACTT
CTGCGCTCGGCCCTTCCGGCTGGCTGGTTTATTGCTGATAAATCTGGAGCCGGTGAGCGTGGGTCTCGCG
GTATCATTGCAGCACTGGGGCCAGATGGTAAGCCCTCCCGTATCGTAGTTATCTACACGACGGGGAGTCA
GGCAACTATGGATGAACGAAATAGACAGATCGCTGAGATAGGTGCCTCACTGATTAAGCATTGGTAACTG
TCAGACCAAGTTTACTCATATATACTTTAGATTGATTTAAAACTTCATTTTTAATTTAAAAGGATCTAGG
TGAAGATCCTTTTTGATAATCTCATGACCAAAATCCCTTAACGTGAGTTTTCGTTCCACTGAGCGTCAGA
CCCCGTAGAAAAGATCAAAGGATCTTCTTGAGATCCTTTTTTTCTGCGCGTAATCTGCTGCTTGCAAACA
AAAAAACCACCGCTACCAGCGGTGGTTTGTTTGCCGGATCAAGAGCTACCAACTCTTTTTCCGAAGGTAA
CTGGCTTCAGCAGAGCGCAGATACCAAATACTGTTCTTCTAGTGTAGCCGTAGTTAGGCCACCACTTCAA
GAACTCTGTAGCACCGCCTACATACCTCGCTCTGCTAATCCTGTTACCAGTGGCTGCTGCCAGTGGCGAT
AAGTCGTGTCTTACCGGGTTGGACTCAAGACGATAGTTACCGGATAAGGCGCAGCGGTCGGGCTGAACGG
GGGGTTCGTGCACACAGCCCAGCTTGGAGCGAACGACCTACACCGAACTGAGATACCTACAGCGTGAGCT
ATGAGAAAGCGCCACGCTTCCCGAAGGGAGAAAGGCGGACAGGTATCCGGTAAGCGGCAGGGTCGGAACA
GGAGAGCGCACGAGGGAGCTTCCAGGGGGAAACGCCTGGTATCTTTATAGTCCTGTCGGGTTTCGCCACC
TCTGACTTGAGCGTCGATTTTTGTGATGCTCGTCAGGGGGGCGGAGCCTATGGAAAAACGCCAGCAACGC
GGCCTTTTTACGGTTCCTGGCCTTTTGCTGGCCTTTTGCTCACATGTTCTTTCCTGCGTTATCCCCTGAT
TCTGTGGATAACCGTATTACCGCCTTTGAGTGAGCTGATACCGCTCGCCGCAGCCGAACGACCGAGCGCA
GCGAGTCAGTGAGCGAGGAAGCGGAAGAGCGCCCAATACGCAAACCGCCTCTCCCCGCGCGTTGGCCGAT
TCATTAATGCAGCTGGCACGACAGGTTTCCCGACTGGAAAGCGGGCAGTGAGCGCAACGCAATTAATGTG
AGTTAGCTCACTCATTAGGCACCCCAGGCTTTACACTTTATGCTTCCGGCTCGTATGTTGTGTGGAATTG
TGAGCGGATAACAATTTCACACAGGAAACAGCTATGACCATGATTACGCCAAGCGCGCAATTAACCCTCA
CTAAAGGGAACAAAAGCTGGAGCTGCAAGCTTAATGTAGTCTTATGCAATACTCTTGTAGTCTTGCAACA
TGGTAACGATGAGTTAGCAACATGCCTTACAAGGAGAGAAAAAGCACCGTGCATGCCGATTGGTGGAAGT
AAGGTGGTACGATCGTGCCTTATTAGGAAGGCAACAGACGGGTCTGACATGGATTGGACGAACCACTGAA
TTGCCGCATTGCAGAGATATTGTATTTAAGTGCCTAGCTCGATACATAAACGGGTCTCTCTGGTTAGACC
AGATCTGAGCCTGGGAGCTCTCTGGCTAACTAGGGAACCCACTGCTTAAGCCTCAATAAAGCTTGCCTTG
AGTGCTTCAAGTAGTGTGTGCCCGTCTGTTGTGTGACTCTGGTAACTAGAGATCCCTCAGACCCTTTTAG
TCAGTGTGGAAAATCTCTAGCAGTGGCGCCCGAACAGGGACTTGAAAGCGAAAGGGAAACCAGAGGAGCT
CTCTCGACGCAGGACTCGGCTTGCTGAAGCGCGCACGGCAAGAGGCGAGGGGCGGCGACTGGTGAGTACG
CCAAAAATTTTGACTAGCGGAGGCTAGAAGGAGAGAGATGGGTGCGAGAGCGTCAGTATTAAGCGGGGGA
GAATTAGATCGCGATGGGAAAAAATTCGGTTAAGGCCAGGGGGAAAGAAAAAATATAAATTAAAACATAT
AGTATGGGCAAGCAGGGAGCTAGAACGATTCGCAGTTAATCCTGGCCTGTTAGAAACATCAGAAGGCTGT
AGACAAATACTGGGACAGCTACAACCATCCCTTCAGACAGGATCAGAAGAACTTAGATCATTATATAATA
CAGTAGCAACCCTCTATTGTGTGCATCAAAGGATAGAGATAAAAGACACCAAGGAAGCTTTAGACAAGAT
AGAGGAAGAGCAAAACAAAAGTAAGACCACCGCACAGCAAGCGGCCGCTGATCTTCAGACCTGGAGGAGG
AGATATGAGGGACAATTGGAGAAGTGAATTATATAAATATAAAGTAGTAAAAATTGAACCATTAGGAGTA
GCACCCACCAAGGCAAAGAGAAGAGTGGTGCAGAGAGAAAAAAGAGCAGTGGGAATAGGAGCTTTGTTCC
TTGGGTTCTTGGGAGCAGCAGGAAGCACTATGGGCGCAGCGTCAATGACGCTGACGGTACAGGCCAGACA
ATTATTGTCTGGTATAGTGCAGCAGCAGAACAATTTGCTGAGGGCTATTGAGGCGCAACAGCATCTGTTG
CAACTCACAGTCTGGGGCATCAAGCAGCTCCAGGCAAGAATCCTGGCTGTGGAAAGATACCTAAAGGATC
AACAGCTCCTGGGGATTTGGGGTTGCTCTGGAAAACTCATTTGCACCACTGCTGTGCCTTGGAATGCTAG
TTGGAGTAATAAATCTCTGGAACAGATTTGGAATCACACGACCTGGATGGAGTGGGACAGAGAAATTAAC
AATTACACAAGCTTAATACACTCCTTAATTGAAGAATCGCAAAACCAGCAAGAAAAGAATGAACAAGAAT
TATTGGAATTAGATAAATGGGCAAGTTTGTGGAATTGGTTTAACATAACAAATTGGCTGTGGTATATAAA
ATTATTCATAATGATAGTAGGAGGCTTGGTAGGTTTAAGAATAGTTTTTGCTGTACTTTCTATAGTGAAT
AGAGTTAGGCAGGGATATTCACCATTATCGTTTCAGACCCACCTCCCAACCCCGAGGGGACCCGACAGGC
CCGAAGGAATAGAAGAAGAAGGTGGAGAGAGAGACAGAGACAGATCCATTCGATTAGTGAACGGATCTCG
ACGGTATCGGTTAACTTTTAAAAGAAAAGGGGGGATTGGGGGGTACAGTGCAGGGGAAAGAATAGTAGAC
ATAATAGCAACAGACATACAAACTAAAGAATTACAAAAACAAATTACAAAAATTCAAAATTTTATCGATC
ACGAGACTAGCCTCGAGCTGGCTGCAGTAACGCCATTTTGCAAGGCATGGAAAAATACCAAACCAAGAAT
AGAGAAGTTCAGATCAAGGGCGGGTACATGAAAATAGCTAACGTTGGGCCAAACAGGATATCTGCGGTGA
GCAGTTTCGGCCCCGGCCCGGGGCCAAGAACAGATGGTCACCGCAGTTTCGGCCCCGGCCCGAGGCCAAG
AACAGATGGTCCCCAGATATGGCCCAACCCTCAGCAGTTTCTTAAGACCCATCAGATGTTTCCAGGCTCC
CCCAAGGACCTGAAATGACCCTGCGCCTTATTTGAATTAACCAATCAGCCTGCTTCTCGCTTCTGTTCGC
GCGCTTCTGCTTCCCGAGCTCTATAAAAGAGCTCACAACCCCTCACTCGGCGCGCCAGTCCTCCGACAGA
CTGAGTCGGCCGGTCGAATCAAGCTTATCGATACCGTCGACGGATCCGCTAGCCCGCGGTTCGAAATGGT
GAATGAATACAAGAAAATTCTTTTGCTGAAAGGATTTGAGCTCATGGATGATTATCATTTTACATCAATT
AAGTCCTTACTGGCCTATGATTTAGGACTAACTACAAAAATGCAAGAGGAATACAACAGAATTAAGATTA
CAGATTTGATGGAAAAAAAGTTCCAAGGCGTTGCCTGTCTAGACAAACTAATAGAACTTGCCAAAGATAT
GCCATCACTTAAAAACCTTGTTAACAATCTTCGAAAAGAGAAGTCAAAAGTTGCTAAGAAAATTAAAACA
CAAGAAAAAGCTCCAGTGAAAAAAATAAACCAGGAAGAAGTGGGTCTTGCGGCACCTGCACCCACCGCAA
GAAACAAACTGACATCGGAAGCAAGAGGGAGGATTCCTGTAGCTCAGAAAAGAAAAACTCCAAACAAAGA
AAAGACTGAAGCCAAAAGGAATAAGGTGTCCCAAGAGCAGAGTAAGCCCCCAGGTCCCTCAGGAGCCAGC
ACATCTGCAGCTGTGGATCATCCCCCACTACCCCAGACCTCATCATCAACTCCATCCAACACTTCGTTTA
CTCCGAATCAGGAAACCCAGGCCCAACGGCAGGTGGATGCAAGAAGAAATGTTCCCCAAAACGACCCAGT
GACAGTGGTGGTACTGAAAGCAACAGCGCCATTTAAATACGAGTCCCCAGAAAATGGGAAAAGCACAATG
TTTCATGCTACAGTGGCCAGTAAGACTCAATATTTCCATGTGAAAGTCTTCGACATCAACTTGAAAGAGA
AATTTGTAAGGAAGAAGGTCATTACCATATCTGATTACTCTGAATGTAAAGGAGTAATGGAAATAAAGGA
AGCATCATCTGTGTCTGACTTTAATCAAAATTTTGAGGTCCCAAACAGAATTATCGAAATAGCAAATAAA
ACTCCCAAGATCAGTCAACTTTACAAGCAAGCATCTGGAACAATGGTGTATGGGTTGTTTATGTTACAAA
AGAAAAGCGTACACAAGAAGAACACAATTTATGAAATACAGGATAATACAGGATCCATGGATGTAGTGGG
GAGTGGAAAATGGCACAATATCAAGTGTGAGAAAGGAGATAAACTTCGACTCTTCTGCCTTCAACTGAGA
ACAGTTGACCGCAAGCTGAAACTGGTGTGTGGAAGTCACAGCTTCATCAAGGTCATCAAGGCCAAGAAAA
ACAAGGAAGGACCAATGAATGTTAATTGAACCGGTCGGATCCCCCGGGCTGCAGGAATTCGAGCATCTTA
CCGCCATTTATTCCCATATTTGTTCTGTTTTTCTTGATTTGGGTATACATTTAAATGTTAATAAAACAAA
ATGGTGGGGCAATCATTTACATTTTTAGGGATATGTAATTACTAGTTCAGGTGTATTGCCACAAGACAAA
CATGTTAAGAAACTTTCCCGTTATTTACGCTCTGTTCCTGTTAATCAACCTCTGGATTACAAAATTTGTG
AAAGATTGACTGATATTCTTAACTATGTTGCTCCTTTTACGCTGTGTGGATATGCTGCTTTAATGCCTCT
GTATCATGCTATTGCTTCCCGTACGGCTTTCGTTTTCTCCTCCTTGTATAAATCCTGGTTGCTGTCTCTT
TATGAGGAGTTGTGGCCCGTTGTCCGTCAACGTGGCGTGGTGTGCTCTGTGTTTGCTGACGCAACCCCCA
CTGGCTGGGGCATTGCCACCACCTGTCAACTCCTTTCTGGGACTTTCGCTTTCCCCCTCCCGATCGCCAC
GGCAGAACTCATCGCCGCCTGCCTTGCCCGCTGCTGGACAGGGGCTAGGTTGCTGGGCACTGATAATTCC
GTGGTGTTGTCGGGGAAGCTGACGTCCTTTGCAATTCGATATCAAGCTGTACCTTCTAGATGTACAATAC
GCTAAGCGCTTCTAGACCAATGACTTACAAGGCAGCTGTAGATCTTAGCCACTTTTTAAAAGAAAAGGGG
GGACTGGAAGGGCTAATTCACTCCCAACGAAGACAAGATCTGCTTTTTGCTTGTACTGGGTCTCTCTGGT
TAGACCAGATCTGAGCCTGGGAGCTCTCTGGCTAACTAGGGAACCCACTGCTTAAGCCTCAATAAAGCTT
GCCTTGAGTGCTTCAAGTAGTGTGTGCCCGTCTGTTGTGTGACTCTGGTAACTAGAGATCCCTCAGACCC
TTTTAGTCAGTGTGGAAAATCTCTAGCAGTAGTAGTTCATGTCATCTTATTATTCAGTATTTATAACTTG
CAAAGAAATGAATATCAGAGAGTGAGAGGAACTTGTTTATTGCAGCTTATAATGGTTACAAATAAAGCAA
TAGCATCACAAATTTCACAAATAAAGCATTTTTTTCACTGCATTCTAGTTGTGGTTTGTCCAAACTCATC
AATGTATCTTATCATGTCTGGCTCTAGCTATCCCGCCCCTAACTCCGCCCATCCCGCCCCTAACTCCGCC
CAGTTCCGCCCATTCTCCGCCCCATGGCTGACTAATTTTTTTT
