>Addgene plasmid #219061 | SFFV-MNDA-Brd 86 | depositor partial sequence | sequence record 427663 | TF ORF
ATGGTGAATGAATACAAGAAAATTCTTTTGCTGAAAGGATTTGAGCTCATGGATGATTATCATTTTACAT
CAATTAAGTCCTTACTGGCCTATGATTTAGGACTAACTACAAAAATGCAAGAGGAATACAACAGAATTAA
GATTACAGATTTGATGGAAAAAAAGTTCCAAGGCGTTGCCTGTCTAGACAAACTAATAGAACTTGCCAAA
GATATGCCATCACTTAAAAACCTTGTTAACAATCTTCGAAAAGAGAAGTCAAAAGTTGCTAAGAAAATTA
AAACACAAGAAAAAGCTCCAGTGAAAAAAATAAACCAGGAAGAAGTGGGTCTTGCGGCACCTGCACCCAC
CGCAAGAAACAAACTGACATCGGAAGCAAGAGGGAGGATTCCTGTAGCTCAGAAAAGAAAAACTCCAAAC
AAAGAAAAGACTGAAGCCAAAAGGAATAAGGTGTCCCAAGAGCAGAGTAAGCCCCCAGGTCCCTCAGGAG
CCAGCACATCTGCAGCTGTGGATCATCCCCCACTACCCCAGACCTCATCATCAACTCCATCCAACACTTC
GTTTACTCCGAATCAGGAAACCCAGGCCCAACGGCAGGTGGATGCAAGAAGAAATGTTCCCCAAAACGAC
CCAGTGACAGTGGTGGTACTGAAAGCAACAGCGCCATTTAAATACGAGTCCCCAGAAAATGGGAAAAGCA
CAATGTTTCATGCTACAGTGGCCAGTAAGACTCAATATTTCCATGTGAAAGTCTTCGACATCAACTTGAA
AGAGAAATTTGTAAGGAAGAAGGTCATTACCATATCTGATTACTCTGAATGTAAAGGAGTAATGGAAATA
AAGGAAGCATCATCTGTGTCTGACTTTAATCAAAATTTTGAGGTCCCAAACAGAATTATCGAAATAGCAA
ATAAAACTCCCAAGATCAGTCAACTTTACAAGCAAGCATCTGGAACAATGGTGTATGGGTTGTTTATGTT
ACAAAAGAAAAGCGTACACAAGAAGAACACAATTTATGAAATACAGGATAATACAGGATCCATGGATGTA
GTGGGGAGTGGAAAATGGCACAATATCAAGTGTGAGAAAGGAGATAAACTTCGACTCTTCTGCCTTCAAC
TGAGAACAGTTGACCGCAAGCTGAAACTGGTGTGTGGAAGTCACAGCTTCATCAAGGTCATCAAGGCCAA
GAAAAACAAGGAAGGACCAATGAATGTTAATTGA
