>Addgene plasmid #219061 | SFFV-MNDA-Brd 86 | depositor partial sequence | sequence record 427664 | Barcode sequence
TGTACAATACGCTAAGCGCT
